>Addgene plasmid #171747 | pαH-S-GSAS-B.1.1.7 | addgene full sequence | sequence record 337765 | Addgene NGS Result
GGTCGACATTGATTATTGACTAGTTATTAATAGTAATCAATTACGGGGTCATTAGTTCATAGCCCATATA
TGGAGTTCCGCGTTACATAACTTACGGTAAATGGCCCGCCTGGCTGACCGCCCAACGACCCCCGCCCATT
GACGTCAATAATGACGTATGTTCCCATAGTAACGCCAATAGGGACTTTCCATTGACGTCAATGGGTGGAG
TATTTACGGTAAACTGCCCACTTGGCAGTACATCAAGTGTATCATATGCCAAGTACGCCCCCTATTGACG
TCAATGACGGTAAATGGCCCGCCTGGCATTATGCCCAGTACATGACCTTATGGGACTTTCCTACTTGGCA
GTACATCTACGTATTAGTCATCGCTATTACCATGGTCGAGGTGAGCCCCACGTTCTGCTTCACTCTCCCC
ATCTCCCCCCCCTCCCCACCCCCAATTTTGTATTTATTTATTTTTTAATTATTTTGTGCAGCGATGGGGG
CGGGGGGGGGGGGGGGGCGCGCCRGGSGGGGGGGGGGGGGGSGRGGGGSGGGGSGGGGSGRGGCGGAGAG
GTGCGGCGGCAGCCAATCAGAGCGGCGCGCTCCGAAAGTTTCCTTTTATGGCGAGGCGGCGGCGGCGGCG
GCCCTATAAAAAGCGAAGCGCGCGGCGGGCGGGAGTCGCTGCGCGCTGCCTTCGCCCCGTGCCCCGCTCC
GCCGCCGCCTCGCGCCGCCCGCCCCGGCTCTGACTGACCGCGTTACTCCCACAGGTGAGCGGGCGGGACG
GCCCTTCTCCTCCGGGCTGTAATTAGCGCTTGGTTTAATGACGGCTTGTTTCTTTTCTGTGGCTGCGTGA
AAGCCTTGAGGGGCTCCGGGAGGGCCCTTTGTGCGGGGGGAGCGGCTCGGGGGGTGCGTGCGTGTGTGTG
TGCGTGGGGAGCGCCGCGTGCGGCTCCGCGCTGCCCGGCGGCTGTGAGCGCTGCGGGCGCGGCGCGGGGC
TTTGTGCGCTCCGCAGTGTGCGCGAGGGGAGCGCGGCCGGGGGCGGTGCCCCGCGGTGCGGGGGGGGCTG
CGAGGGGAACAAAGGCTGCGTGCGGGGTGTGTGCGTGGGGGGGTGAGCAGGGGGTGTGGGCGCGTCGGTC
GGGCTGCAACCCCCCCTGCACCCCCCTCCCCGAGTTGCTGAGCACGGCCCGGCTTCGGGTGCGGGGCTCC
GTACGGGGCGTGGCGCGGGGCTCGCCGTGCCGGGCGGGGGGTGGCGGCAGGTGGGGGTGCCGGGCGGGGC
GGGGCCGCCTCGGGCCGGGGAGGGCTCGGGGGAGGGGCGCGGCGGCCCCCGGAGCGCCGGCGGCTGTCGA
GGCGCGGCGAGCCGCAGCCATTGCCTTTTATGGTAATCGTGCGAGAGGGCGCAGGGACTTCCTTTGTCCC
AAATCTGTGCGGAGCCGAAATCTGGGAGGCGCCGCCGCACCCCCTCTAGCGGGCGCGGGGCGAAGCGGTG
CGGCGCCGGCAGGAAGGAAATGGGCGGGGAGGGCCTTCGTGCGTCGCCGCGCCGCCGTCCCCTTCTCCCT
CTCCAGCCTCGGGGCTGTCCGCGGGGGGACGGCTGCCTTCGGGGGGGACGGGGCAGGGCGGGGTTCGGCT
TCTGGCGTGTGACCGGCGGCTCTAGCGCCTCTGCTAACCATGTTCATGCCTTCTTCTTTTTCCTACAGCT
CCTGGGCAACGTGCTGGTTGTTGTGCTGTCTCATCATTTTGGCAAAGAATTGCGGCCGTCTCAGGCCGAG
TTCGGTACCGCCACCATGTTCGTGTTCCTGGTGCTCCTGCCTCTGGTGAGCAGCCAGTGCGTGAACCTGA
CCACCCGAACCCAGCTCCCACCAGCCTACACCAACAGCTTTACACGGGGCGTGTACTACCCTGACAAGGT
GTTCAGATCTAGCGTCCTGCACAGCACTCAGGACCTCTTCCTGCCGTTCTTCAGCAACGTGACATGGTTC
CACGCCATCAGCGGCACAAACGGAACCAAGCGGTTTGATAACCCCGTCCTGCCATTCAATGATGGAGTTT
ACTTCGCCAGTACCGAGAAGAGTAACATCATCCGGGGCTGGATCTTCGGCACCACCCTGGATAGCAAAAC
ACAGAGCCTCCTGATCGTGAACAATGCCACGAACGTCGTGATCAAGGTGTGCGAGTTCCAGTTTTGCAAT
GATCCTTTCCTGGGTGTGTACCACAAGAACAACAAGAGCTGGATGGAAAGCGAGTTCAGAGTCTACAGCA
GCGCCAACAACTGCACATTCGAGTACGTCTCTCAGCCTTTTCTGATGGACCTTGAGGGGAAACAAGGCAA
CTTCAAGAACCTGAGAGAATTCGTGTTCAAGAACATCGACGGCTACTTCAAAATCTACTCCAAGCACACA
CCCATCAACCTGGTCCGGGACCTCCCTCAGGGCTTCAGCGCCCTGGAACCCCTGGTCGACCTGCCCATAG
GCATCAACATAACGCGGTTCCAAACCCTGCTGGCCCTGCATAGATCCTACCTGACTCCTGGCGACAGCAG
CAGCGGATGGACCGCCGGAGCTGCAGCCTACTATGTGGGCTACCTGCAACCTAGAACCTTCCTGCTGAAG
TACAACGAGAACGGCACAATCACAGACGCCGTCGACTGCGCCCTGGACCCTCTCTCTGAGACAAAGTGCA
CCCTGAAGTCCTTCACCGTGGAAAAGGGCATCTACCAGACCAGCAACTTCCGGGTGCAGCCTACAGAGAG
CATCGTGCGATTTCCAAACATTACCAACCTCTGCCCCTTCGGCGAGGTGTTTAACGCCACAAGATTTGCC
TCCGTTTACGCCTGGAATAGAAAGAGAATCAGCAATTGTGTGGCCGACTACTCCGTGCTGTATAACAGCG
CCTCTTTCAGCACCTTCAAGTGCTACGGCGTTTCCCCAACAAAGCTGAATGACCTGTGCTTCACCAACGT
GTACGCCGACTCCTTCGTAATTAGAGGCGATGAGGTGCGGCAGATCGCACCAGGCCAGACCGGTAAGATC
GCTGACTACAACTATAAGCTGCCTGATGATTTTACAGGCTGCGTGATCGCCTGGAACTCTAACAACCTGG
ATAGCAAGGTGGGCGGCAACTACAACTACCTGTACCGGCTGTTTCGCAAGTCTAACCTGAAACCTTTCGA
GAGAGACATCTCCACAGAGATCTACCAGGCCGGTTCTACACCTTGTAACGGGGTGGAAGGCTTCAACTGT
TACTTCCCTCTGCAAAGCTACGGCTTCCAGCCTACCTACGGAGTCGGCTACCAGCCATACCGGGTGGTCG
TGCTGTCCTTCGAGTTACTCCACGCCCCCGCCACCGTCTGCGGTCCTAAGAAGTCCACCAATCTGGTTAA
GAACAAATGCGTGAACTTCAACTTCAACGGCCTGACCGGGACCGGCGTGCTGACCGAAAGCAACAAAAAG
TTCCTCCCCTTCCAGCAGTTCGGCCGTGATATCGATGACACCACAGATGCCGTCAGAGATCCACAGACCC
TGGAAATCCTGGATATTACACCCTGCTCCTTCGGAGGAGTTTCTGTGATCACCCCCGGGACCAATACCAG
CAACCAGGTGGCTGTGCTGTACCAAGGTGTTAACTGCACCGAGGTTCCTGTGGCCATCCACGCCGATCAG
CTGACACCTACTTGGAGAGTGTACTCCACTGGCTCCAATGTGTTCCAGACCAGGGCCGGATGTCTGATCG
GCGCCGAGCACGTGAATAACAGTTACGAGTGCGACATCCCTATCGGCGCCGGCATCTGTGCCAGCTACCA
GACCCAGACAAACAGCCACGGGTCTGCTTCCTCTGTAGCTAGCCAGAGCATCATCGCCTACACCATGAGC
CTGGGCGCAGAGAACAGCGTGGCCTATTCCAACAACTCTATCGCCATTCCCATCAACTTTACAATTAGCG
TCACAACAGAGATCCTGCCCGTGAGCATGACCAAGACCAGCGTGGACTGTACAATGTACATCTGTGGCGA
CAGCACTGAATGCAGCAACCTGCTGCTGCAATACGGCTCCTTTTGCACCCAACTGAACCGGGCGCTGACC
GGAATCGCCGTGGAACAGGACAAAAATACCCAGGAGGTGTTCGCCCAAGTGAAGCAGATCTACAAGACCC
CACCTATCAAGGACTTCGGCGGCTTTAACTTTAGCCAGATTCTCCCTGATCCTTCTAAGCCTAGCAAGCG
GAGCTTTATCGAGGATCTGCTGTTCAACAAGGTCACCCTGGCCGATGCCGGCTTTATCAAACAGTATGGC
GATTGCCTGGGCGACATAGCCGCCAGAGATCTGATCTGCGCCCAGAAATTCAACGGCCTGACAGTTCTCC
CACCTCTGCTGACCGACGAGATGATCGCTCAGTACACCTCTGCCCTGCTGGCTGGCACCATCACATCTGG
GTGGACATTTGGCGCCGGCGCCGCCCTGCAGATCCCCTTTGCCATGCAGATGGCCTATAGATTCAACGGA
ATCGGCGTGACCCAGAACGTGCTGTATGAAAACCAGAAGCTGATCGCTAACCAGTTCAATTCTGCCATCG
GCAAGATCCAGGACTCCCTCTCCTCTACCGCCAGCGCCCTGGGCAAACTGCAGGACGTGGTGAATCAGAA
CGCCCAAGCCCTGAACACCCTGGTGAAGCAGCTCAGCAGCAATTTTGGCGCCATCAGCTCTGTGCTGAAC
GATATCCTGGCTAGACTGGACAAGGTGGAAGCCGAAGTCCAGATCGATAGACTGATCACAGGTAGACTGC
AGTCCCTGCAAACCTACGTGACCCAACAGCTGATCAGGGCCGCTGAAATAAGAGCCAGCGCCAATCTCGC
CGCTACCAAGATGTCCGAGTGTGTGCTGGGACAGTCTAAACGCGTTGACTTCTGCGGCAAAGGCTATCAC
CTGATGAGCTTCCCCCAGAGCGCGCCGCACGGCGTGGTGTTCCTGCATGTGACATACGTGCCTGCCCAAG
AGAAGAATTTCACAACCGCCCCTGCCATCTGCCACGACGGCAAGGCCCACTTCCCAAGAGAGGGCGTTTT
CGTTTCCAATGGCACACACTGGTTCGTGACACAAAGAAACTTCTACGAACCCCAGATTATCACCACCCAC
AACACCTTCGTGAGTGGCAATTGTGACGTGGTCATCGGAATCGTGAACAACACAGTGTACGACCCTCTGC
AACCTGAGCTGGACTCTTTTAAGGAAGAGCTGGACAAGTACTTTAAAAACCACACCAGCCCCGATGTGGA
CCTGGGCGACATCAGTGGCATTAACGCCAGCGTGGTGAACATCCAAAAGGAAATCGACAGACTGAACGAG
GTGGCCAAGAACCTGAACGAGTCCCTGATCGACCTGCAGGAGCTCGGCAAATACGAGCAGGGATCCGGAT
ACATCCCCGAGGCCCCCAGAGATGGCCAGGCCTACGTGCGGAAGGACGGCGAGTGGGTACTGCTGAGCAC
ATTCCTGGGCAGATCCCTGGAGGTGCTGTTCCAGGGCCCAGGCCATCACCACCATCACCACCATCATAGC
GCCTGGTCCCACCCCCAGTTCGAGAAGGGCGGCGGTAGTGGAGGGGGCGGATCTGGCGGCTCAGCTTGGA
GCCACCCCCAGTTCGAAAAGTGATAATGACTCGAGCGATAATTCACTCCTCAGGTGCAGGCTGCCTATCA
GAAGGTGGTGGCTGGTGTGGCCAATGCCCTGGCTCACAAATACCACTGAGATCTTTTTCCCTCTGCCAAA
AATTATGGGGACATCATGAAGCCCCTTGAGCATCTGACTTCTGGCTAATAAAGGAAATTTATTTTCATTG
CAATAGTGTGTTGGAATTTTTTGTGTCTCTCACTCGGAAGGACATATGGGAGGGCAAATCATTTAAAACA
TCAGAATGAGTATTTGGTTTAGAGTTTGGCAACATATGCCCATATGCTGGCTGCCATGAACAAAGGTTGG
CTATAAAGAGGTCATCAGTATATGAAACAGCCCCCTGCTGTCCATTCCTTATTCCATAGAAAAGCCTTGA
CTTGAGGTTAGATTTTTTTTATATTTTGTTTTGTGTTATTTTTTTCTTTAACATCCCTAAAATTTTCCTT
ACATGTTTTACTAGCCAGATTTTTCCTCCTCTCCTGACTACTCCCAGTCATAGCTGTCCCTCTTCTCTTA
TGGAGATCCCTCGACCTGCAGCCCAAGCTTGGCGTAATCATGGTCATAGCTGTTTCCTGTGTGAAATTGT
TATCCGCTCACAATTCCACACAACATACGAGCCGGAAGCATAAAGTGTAAAGCCTGGGGTGCCTAATGAG
TGAGCTAACTCACATTAATTGCGTTGCGCTCACTGCCCGCTTTCCAGTCGGGAAACCTGTCGTGCCAGCG
GATCGATCCGCTGCATTAATGAATCGGCCAACGCGCGGGGAGAGGCGGTTTGCGTATTGGGCGCTCTTCC
GCTTCCTCGCTCACTGACTCGCTGCGCTCGGTCGTTCGGCTGCGGCGAGCGGTATCAGCTCACTCAAAGG
CGGTAATACGGTTATCCACAGAATCAGGGGATAACGCAGGAAAGAACATGTGAGCAAAAGGCCAGCAAAA
GGCCAGGAACCGTAAAAAGGCCGCGTTGCTGGCGTTTTTCCATAGGCTCCGCCCCCCTGACGAGCATCAC
AAAAATCGACGCTCAAGTCAGAGGTGGCGAAACCCGACAGGACTATAAAGATACCAGGCGTTTCCCCCTG
GAAGCTCCCTCGTGCGCTCTCCTGTTCCGACCCTGCCGCTTACCGGATACCTGTCCGCCTTTCTCCCTTC
GGGAAGCGTGGCGCTTTCTCATAGCTCACGCTGTAGGTATCTCAGTTCGGTGTAGGTCGTTCGCTCCAAG
CTGGGCTGTGTGCACGAACCCCCCGTTCAGCCCGACCGCTGCGCCTTATCCGGTAACTATCGTCTTGAGT
CCAACCCGGTAAGACACGACTTATCGCCACTGGCAGCAGCCACTGGTAACAGGATTAGCAGAGCGAGGTA
TGTAGGCGGTGCTACAGAGTTCTTGAAGTGGTGGCCTAACTACGGCTACACTAGAAGAACAGTATTTGGT
ATCTGCGCTCTGCTGAAGCCAGTTACCTTCGGAAAAAGAGTTGGTAGCTCTTGATCCGGCAAACAAACCA
CCGCTGGTAGCGGTGGTTTTTTTGTTTGCAAGCAGCAGATTACGCGCAGAAAAAAAGGATCTCAAGAAGA
TCCTTTGATCTTTTCTACGGGGTCTGACGCTCAGTGGAACGAAAACTCACGTTAAGGGATTTTGGTCATG
AGATTATCAAAAAGGATCTTCACCTAGATCCTTTTAAATTAAAAATGAAGTTTTAAATCAATCTAAAGTA
TATATGAGTAAACTTGGTCTGACAGTTACCAATGCTTAATCAGTGAGGCACCTATCTCAGCGATCTGTCT
ATTTCGTTCATCCATAGTTGCCTGACTCCCCGTCGTGTAGATAACTACGATACGGGAGGGCTTACCATCT
GGCCCCAGTGCTGCAATGATACCGCGAGACCCACGCTCACCGGCTCCAGATTTATCAGCAATAAACCAGC
CAGCCGGAAGGGCCGAGCGCAGAAGTGGTCCTGCAACTTTATCCGCCTCCATCCAGTCTATTAATTGTTG
CCGGGAAGCTAGAGTAAGTAGTTCGCCAGTTAATAGTTTGCGCAACGTTGTTGCCATTGCTACAGGCATC
GTGGTGTCACGCTCGTCGTTTGGTATGGCTTCATTCAGCTCCGGTTCCCAACGATCAAGGCGAGTTACAT
GATCCCCCATGTTGTGCAAAAAAGCGGTTAGCTCCTTCGGTCCTCCGATCGTTGTCAGAAGTAAGTTGGC
CGCAGTGTTATCACTCATGGTTATGGCAGCACTGCATAATTCTCTTACTGTCATGCCATCCGTAAGATGC
TTTTCTGTGACTGGTGAGTACTCAACCAAGTCATTCTGAGAATAGTGTATGCGGCGACCGAGTTGCTCTT
GCCCGGCGTCAATACGGGATAATACCGCGCCACATAGCAGAACTTTAAAAGTGCTCATCATTGGAAAACG
TTCTTCGGGGCGAAAACTCTCAAGGATCTTACCGCTGTTGAGATCCAGTTCGATGTAACCCACTCGTGCA
CCCAACTGATCTTCAGCATCTTTTACTTTCACCAGCGTTTCTGGGTGAGCAAAAACAGGAAGGCAAAATG
CCGCAAAAAAGGGAATAAGGGCGACACGGAAATGTTGAATACTCATACTCTTCCTTTTTCAATATTATTG
AAGCATTTATCAGGGTTATTGTCTCATGAGCGGATACATATTTGAATGTATTTAGAAAAATAAACAAATA
GGGGTTCCGCGCACATTTCCCCGAAAAGTGCCACCTG
Features (pLannotate 1.2.2; 15 found; start..end, strand, type, name):
      5..384     +  enhancer       CMV enhancer: human cytomegalovirus immediate early enhancer
    386..661     +  promoter       chicken β-actin promoter: No description available
    662..1678    +  intron         chimeric intron: chimera between introns from chicken β-actin and rabbit β-globin
   1676..1753    +  CDS            HBBC_AMMLE (fragment): Experimental evidence at protein level: Swiss-Prot protein existence level 1. Involved in oxygen transport from the lung to the various peripheral tissues. From Ammotragus lervia (Barbary sheep) (Antilope lervia).
   1766..5380    +  CDS            S (fragment): SPIKE_SARS2 - Experimental evidence at protein level: Swiss-Prot protein existence level 1. [Spike glycoprotein]: May down-regulate host tetherin (BST2) by lysosomal degradation, thereby counteracting its antiviral activity. From Severe acute respiratory syndrome coronavirus 2 (2019-nCoV) (SARS-CoV-2).
   5597..5620    +  CDS            Strep-Tag II: peptide that binds Strep-Tactin®, an engineered form of streptavidin
   5642..5716    +  CDS            HBB (fragment): HBB_PONPY - Experimental evidence at transcript level: Swiss-Prot protein existence level 2. Involved in oxygen transport from the lung to the various peripheral tissues. From Pongo pygmaeus (Bornean orangutan).
   5787..5842    +  polyA_signal   β-globin poly(A) signal: rabbit β-globin polyadenylation signal (Gil and Proudfoot, 1987)
   6227..6243    -  protein_bind   lac operator: The lac repressor binds to the lac operator to inhibit transcription in E. coli. This inhibition can be relieved by adding lactose or isopropyl-β-D-thiogalactopyranoside (IPTG). lac repressor encoded by lacI
   6251..6281    -  promoter       lac promoter: promoter for the E. coli lac operon
   6296..6317    -  protein_bind   CAP binding site: CAP binding activates transcription in the presence of cAMP. E. coli catabolite activator protein
   6333..6434    -  CDS            lacI (fragment): LACI_ECOLI - Experimental evidence at protein level: Swiss-Prot protein existence level 1. Repressor of the lactose operon. Binds allolactose as an inducer. From Escherichia coli (strain K12).
   6617..7205    -  rep_origin     ori: high-copy-number ColE1/pMB1/pBR322/pUC origin of replication
   7376..8236    -  CDS            AmpR: β-lactamase; bla; confers resistance to ampicillin, carbenicillin, and related antibiotics
   8237..8341    -  promoter       AmpR promoter: bla
