[The description below was written by a language model from this plasmid's Addgene catalogue record and pLannotate feature annotations shown in this document.]
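Description:
pαH-S-GSAS-B.1.1.7 is a mammalian expression plasmid built on the pαH backbone for producing a soluble ectodomain of the SARS-CoV-2 spike glycoprotein carrying the mutations of the B.1.1.7 (UK) variant. It is propagated in E. coli through a high-copy ColE1/pUC-type origin and selected with ampicillin via the β-lactamase gene under its own promoter. Residual lac promoter, operator, CAP site and a lacI fragment are backbone remnants rather than functional parts of the expression unit. The sequenced record is about 8.4 kb, consistent with the stated backbone and insert sizes.

Expression is driven by a CAG-style arrangement: the CMV immediate-early enhancer, the chicken β-actin promoter and a chimeric β-actin/β-globin intron, with a rabbit β-globin polyadenylation signal downstream. The short globin "CDS" fragments flagged on either side of the insert most likely reflect globin-derived flanking sequence from this cassette rather than fused coding sequence.

The 3.6 kb insert encodes spike residues 1–1208. The furin cleavage site (RRAR, 682–685) is replaced with GSAS to prevent S1/S2 processing. The insert also carries D614G plus H69/V70del, Y144del, N501Y, A570D, P681H, T716I, S982A and D1118H. According to the catalogue entry, the backbone supplies a C-terminal HRV3C protease site, an 8×His tag and a tandem Strep-Tag II for affinity purification and tag removal. The automated annotation picked up only one Strep-Tag II copy and did not annotate the region between the spike sequence and that tag.

The construct is intended for transient expression of secreted spike in mammalian cells, and the associated work examined how natural mutations affect spike structure, conformation and antigenicity.
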