Addgene plasmid #171747: pαH-S-GSAS-B.1.1.7
Purpose: Mammalian expression of SARS-CoV-2 Spike protein S-GSAS-B.1.1.7 variant (UK)
Depositing lab: Priyamvada Acharya. Depositing organization: Duke University. Publication: Effect of natural mutations of SARS-CoV-2 on spike structure, conformation, and antigenicity. Gobeil SM, Janowska K, McDowell S, Mansouri K, Parks R, Stalls V, Kopp MF, Manne K, Li D, Wiehe K, Saunders KO, Edwards RJ, Korber B, Haynes BF, Henderson R, Acharya P. Science. 2021 Jun 24. pii: science.abi6226. doi: 10.1126/science.abi6226. PubMed 34168071.
Backbone
  Vector backbone: pαH
  Backbone size w/o insert (bp): 4746
  Vector type: Mammalian Expression
Growth in bacteria
  Bacterial resistance: Ampicillin, 100 μg/mL
  Growth temperature: 37°C
  Growth strain: DH5alpha
  Copy number: High Copy
Gene/Insert
  Gene/Insert name: Spike (S-GSAS-B.1.1.7 variant) (alt name: UK SARS-CoV-2 spike variant)
  Species: Severe acute respiratory syndrome coronavirus 2
  Insert size (bp): 3615
  Mutation: Ectodomain (AAs 1-1208); 682-685 (furin site = RRAR) replaced with GSAS; D614G mutation; H69/V70del; Y144del; N501Y; A570D; P681H; T716I; S982A; D1118H
  Entrez Gene: S (a.k.a. GU280_gp02, spike glycoprotein)
  Tag / fusion protein: HRV3C cleavage site, 8X His tag, 2X Strep-Tag II (C terminal on backbone)
  Cloning method: Gibson Cloning
  Sequencing primers: 5′ n/a
Resource information
  A portion of this plasmid was derived from a plasmid made by: Jason McLellan
Terms and licenses: Academic/Nonprofit Terms; Industry Terms: Not Available to Industry
Depositor comments: Please visit https://www.biorxiv.org/content/10.1101/2021.03.11.435037v2 for bioRxiv preprint.
How to cite: pαH-S-GSAS-B.1.1.7 was a gift from Priyamvada Acharya (Addgene plasmid # 171747 ; http://n2t.net/addgene:171747 ; RRID:Addgene_171747)
